>Addgene plasmid #195666 | pBEL2545 | addgene full sequence | sequence record 382989 | Addgene NGS Result
TCTGCTAATCCTGTTACCAGTGGCTGCTGCCAGTGGCGATAAGTCGTGTCTTACCGGGTTGGACTCAAGA
CGATAGTTACCGGATAAGGCGCAGCGGTCGGGCTGAACGGGGGGTTCGTGCACACAGCCCAGCTTGGAGC
GAACGACCTACACCGAACTGAGATACCTACAGCGTGAGCTATGAGAAAGCGCCACGCTTCCCGAAGGGAG
AAAGGCGGACAGGTATCCGGTAAGCGGCAGGGTCGGAACAGGAGAGCGCACGAGGGAGCTTCCAGGGGGA
AACGCCTGGTATCTTTATAGTCCTGTCGGGTTTCGCCACCTCTGACTTGAGCGTCGATTTTTGTGATGCT
CGTCAGGGGGGCGGAGCCTATGGAAAAACGCCAGCAACGCGGCCTTTTTACGGTTCCTGGCCTTTTGCTG
GCCTTTTGCTCACATGTTCTTTCCTGCGTTATCCCCTGATTCTGTGGATAACCGTATTACCGCCTTTGAG
TGAGCTGATACCGCTCGCCGCAGCCGAACGACCGAGCGCAGCGAGTCAGTGAGCGAGGAAGCGGAAGAGC
GCCTGATGCGGTATTTTCTCCTTACGCATCTGTGCGGTATTTCACACCGCATAGGGTCATGGCTGCGCCC
CGACACCCGCCAACACCCGCTGACGCGCCCTGACGGGCTTGTCTGCTCCCGGCATCCGCTTACAGACAAG
CTGTGACCGTCTCCGGGAGCTGCATGTGTCAGAGGTTTTCACCGTCATCACCGAAACGCGCGAGGCAGAA
GGAGATGGCGCCCAACAGTCCCCCGGCCACGGGGCCTGCCACCATACCCACGCCGAAACAAGCGCTCATG
AGCCCGAAGTGGCGAGCCCGATCTTCCCCATCGGTGATGTCGGCGATATAGGCGCCAGCAACCGCACCTG
TGGCGCCGGTGATGCCGGCCACGATGCGTCCGGCGTAGAGGATCTGCTCATGTTTGACAGCTTATCATCG
ATGCATAATGTGCCTGTCAAATGGACGAAGCAGGGATTCTGCAAACCCTATGCTACTCCGTCAAGCCGTC
AATTGTCTGATTCGTTACCAATTATGACAACTTGACGGCTACATCATTCACTTTTTCTTCACAACCGGCA
CGGAACTCGCTCGGGCTGGCCCCGGTGCATTTTTTAAATACCCGCGAGAAATAGAGTTGATCGTCAAAAC
CAACATTGCGACCGACGGTGGCGATAGGCATCCGGGTGGTGCTCAAAAGCAGCTTCGCCTGGCTGATACG
TTGGTCCTCGCGCCAGCTTAAGACGCTAATCCCTAACTGCTGGCGGAAAAGATGTGACAGACGCGACGGC
GACAAGCAAACATGCTGTGCGACGCTGGCGATATCAAAATTGCTGTCTGCCAGGTGATCGCTGATGTACT
GACAAGCCTCGCGTACCCGATTATCCATCGGTGGATGGAGCGACTCGTTAATCGCTTCCATGCGCCGCAG
TAACAATTGCTCAAGCAGATTTATCGCCAGCAGCTCCGAATAGCGCCCTTCCCCTTGCCCGGCGTTAATG
ATTTGCCCAAACAGGTCGCTGAAATGCGGCTGGTGCGCTTCATCCGGGCGAAAGAACCCCGTATTGGCAA
ATATTGACGGCCAGTTAAGCCATTCATGCCAGTAGGCGCGCGGACGAAAGTAAACCCACTGGTGATACCA
TTCGCGAGCCTCCGGATGACGACCGTAGTGATGAATCTCTCCTGGCGGGAACAGCAAAATATCACCCGGT
CGGCAAACAAATTCTCGTCCCTGATTTTTCACCACCCCCTGACCGCGAATGGTGAGATTGAGAATATAAC
CTTTCATTCCCAGCGGTCGGTCGATAAAAAAATCGAGATAACCGTTGGCCTCAATCGGCGTTAAACCCGC
CACCAGATGGGCATTAAACGAGTATCCCGGCAGCAGGGGATCATTTTGCGCTTCAGCCATACTTTTCATA
CTCCCGCCATTCAGAGAAGAAACCAATTGTCCATATTGCATCAGACATTGCCGTCACTGCGTCTTTTACT
GGCTCTTCTCGCTAACCAAACCGGTAACCCCGCTTATTAAAAGCATTCTGTAACAAAGCGGGACCAAAGC
CATGACAAAAACGCGTAACAAAAGTGTCTATAATCACGGCAGAAAAGTCCACATTGATTATTTGCACGGC
GTCACACTTTGCTATGCCATAGCATTTTTATCCATAAGATTAGCGGATCCTACCTGACGCTTTTTATCGC
AACTCTCTACTGTTTCTCCATACCCGTTTTTTTGGGCTAGCGGCCGGCCTGGCCCGAAGGGTGAATTATG
TTTAAACGTTTAATGATGGTCGCTTTGCTGGTGATTGCACCTCTGAGTGCGGCAACCGCGGCAGACCAGA
CCAATCCGTATAAGCTGATGGACGAGGCGGCGCAGAAAACGTTCGATCGCCTGAAGAATGAGCAACCGCA
AATTCGGGCCAACCCGGATTATCTGCGTACCATTGTTGATCAGGAACTGCTGCCATACGTACAGGTGAAA
GCGGCCGGTGCGCTGGTGCTGGGCCAGTATTACAAGAGTGCGACCCCTGCTCAACGTGAAGCCTACTTTG
CCGCTTTCCGTGAGTACCTGAAGCAGGCTTACGGTCAGGCGCTGGCGATGTATCACGGTCAAACCTATCA
GATTGCGCCAGAACAGCCGCTGGGCGATAAAACCATTGTGCCTATTCGCGTTACCATTATTGACCCGAAT
GGCCGTCCGCCGGTGCGTCTGGACTTCCAGTGGCGTAAAAACTCCCAGACGGGCAATTGGCAGGCTTACG
ACATGATTGCTGAAGGCGTCAGTATGATCACCACCAAACAAAACGAGTGGGGAACGCTGCTGCGTACCAA
AGGTATCGACGGCCTGACTGCGCAACTGAAATCGATTTCTCAACAGAAAATCACTCTGGAAGAGAAAAAA
TAAGGCCCAGGCGGCCGGTACCAAATTCCAGAAAAGAGACGCTGAAAAGCGTCTTTTTTCGTTTTGGTCC
TGGTCTGAGGAATGGTTGTAAGCTTGGCTGTTTTGGCGGATGAGAGAAGATTTTCAGCCTGATACAGATT
AAATCAGAACGCAGAAGCGGTCTGATAAAACAGAATTTGCCTGGCGGCAGTAGCGCGGTGGTCCCACCTG
ACCCCATGCCGAACTCAGAAGTGAAACGCCGTAGCGCCGATGGTAGTGTGGGGTCTCCCCATGCGAGAGT
AGGGAACTGCCAGGCATCAAATAAAACGAAAGGCTCAGTCGAAAGACTGGGCCTTTCGTTTTATCTGTTG
TTTGTCGGTGAACGCTCTCCTGAGTAGGACAAATCCGCCGGGAGCGGATTTGAACGTTGCGAAGCAACGG
CCCGGAGGGTGGCGGGCAGGACGCCCGCCATAAACTGCCAGGCATCAAATTAAGCAGAAGGCCATCCTGA
CGGATGGCCTTTTTGCGTTTCTACAAACTCTTTTGTTTATTTTTCTAAATACATTCAAATATGTATCCGC
TCATGAGACAATAACCCTGATAAATGCTTCAATAATATTGAAAAAGGAAGAGTATGAGTATTCAACATTT
CCGTGTCGCCCTTATTCCCTTTTTTGCGGCATTTTGCCTTCCTGTTTTTGCTCACCCAGAAACGCTGGTG
AAAGTAAAAGATGCTGAAGATCAGTTGGGTGCACGAGTGGGTTACATCGAACTGGATCTCAACAGCGGTA
AGATCCTTGAGAGTTTTCGCCCCGAAGAACGTTTTCCAATGATGAGCACTTTTAAAGTTCTGCTATGTGG
CGCGGTATTATCCCGTGTTGACGCCGGGCAAGAGCAACTCGGTCGCCGCATACACTATTCTCAGAATGAC
TTGGTTGAGTACTCACCAGTCACAGAAAAGCATCTTACGGATGGCATGACAGTAAGAGAATTATGCAGTG
CTGCCATAACCATGAGTGATAACACTGCGGCCAACTTACTTCTGACAACGATCGGAGGACCGAAGGAGCT
AACCGCTTTTTTGCACAACATGGGGGATCATGTAACTCGCCTTGATCGTTGGGAACCGGAGCTGAATGAA
GCCATACCAAACGACGAGCGTGACACCACGATGCCTGCAGCAATGGCAACAACGTTGCGCAAACTATTAA
CTGGCGAACTACTTACTCTAGCTTCCCGGCAACAATTAATAGACTGGATGGAGGCGGATAAAGTTGCAGG
ACCACTTCTGCGCTCGGCCCTTCCGGCTGGCTGGTTTATTGCTGATAAATCTGGAGCCGGTGAGCGTGGG
TCTCGCGGTATCATTGCAGCACTGGGGCCAGATGGTAAGCCCTCCCGTATCGTAGTTATCTACACGACGG
GGAGTCAGGCAACTATGGATGAACGAAATAGACAGATCGCTGAGATAGGTGCCTCACTGATTAAGCATTG
GTAACTGTCAGACCAAGTTTACTCATATATACTTTAGATTGATT
[125 nt withheld, positions 4455-4579]
C
[141 nt withheld, positions 4581-4721]
CCTTTGACGTTGGAGTCCACGTTCTTT
[37 nt withheld, positions 4749-4785]
ACCCTATCTCGGGCTATTCTTTTGATTTATAAGGGATTTTGCCGATTTCGGCCTATTGGTTAAAAAATGA
GCTGATTTAACAAAAATTTAACGCGAATTTTAACAAAATATTAACGTTTACAATTTAAAAGGATCTAGGT
GAAGATCCTTTTTGATAATCTCATGACCAAAATCCCTTAACGTGAGTTTTCGTTCCACTGAGCGTCAGAC
CCCGTAGAAAAGATCAAAGGATCTTCTTGAGATCCTTTTTTTCTGCGCGTAATCTGCTGCTTGCAAACAA
AAAAACCACCGCTACCAGCGGTGGTTTGTTTGCCGGATCAAGAGCTACCAACTCTTTTTCCGAAGGTAAC
TGGCTCAGCAGAGCGCAGATACCAAATACTGTCCTTCTAGTGTAGCCGTAGTTAGGCCACCACTTCAAGA
ACTCTGTAGCACCGCCTACATACCTCGC
Features (pLannotate 1.2.2; 14 found; start..end, strand, type, name):
    562..613     -  misc_feature   bom (fragment): basis of mobility region from pBR322
    729..768     -  CDS            rop (fragment): Rop protein, which maintains plasmids at low copy number; rop
    769..954     -  CDS            TcR (fragment): tetracycline efflux protein; tet; confers resistance to tetracycline
    964..982     +  promoter       tet promoter (fragment): E. coli promoter for tetracycline efflux protein gene
   1072..1950    -  CDS            araC: L-arabinose regulatory protein; araC
   1977..2261    +  promoter       araBAD promoter: araBAD; promoter of the L-arabinose operon of E. coli; the araC regulatory gene is transcribed in the opposite direction (Guzman et al., 1995)
   2308..2940    +  CDS            mlaC: MLAC_ECOLI - Also known as yrbC. Experimental evidence at protein level: Swiss-Prot protein existence level 1. Involved in a phospholipid transport pathway that maintains lipid asymmetry in the outer membrane by retrograde trafficking of phospholipids from the outer membrane to the inner membrane. May transfer phospholipid across the periplasmic space and deliver it to the MlaFEDB complex at the inner membrane. From Escherichia coli (strain K12).
   3119..3234    +  ncRNA          5S rRNA: Accession: RF00001 - 5S ribosomal RNA
   3238..3324    +  terminator     rrnB T1 terminator: Escherichia coli rrnB; transcription terminator T1 from the E. coli rrnB gene
   3416..3443    +  terminator     rrnB T2 terminator: transcription terminator T2 from the E. coli rrnB gene
   3462..3553    +  promoter       AmpR promoter: bla
   3554..4414    +  CDS            AmpR: β-lactamase; bla; confers resistance to ampicillin, carbenicillin, and related antibiotics
   4456..4836    +  rep_origin     M13 ori (sequence partly withheld): M13 bacteriophage origin of replication; arrow indicates direction of (+) strand synthesis
   5022..376     +  rep_origin     ori (across the origin): high-copy-number ColE1/pMB1/pBR322/pUC origin of replication
