[The description below was written by a language model from this plasmid's Addgene catalogue record and pLannotate feature annotations shown in this document.]
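Description:
pBEL2545 is a bacterial expression plasmid built on a pBAD backbone that carries the E. coli mlaC gene with a Y72A point mutation, assembled by Gibson cloning. The sequenced plasmid is about 5.2 kb. It replicates in E. coli from a ColE1/pMB1-type origin, listed as high copy, and is selected with ampicillin through a β-lactamase gene driven by its own promoter. An M13 phage origin is also present, which in principle allows single-stranded DNA production with helper phage. Short fragments of bom, rop, the tetracycline resistance gene and its promoter are annotated as well. These are non-functional remnants of the pBR322 ancestry of the backbone rather than working parts.

The mlaC coding sequence lies downstream of the araBAD promoter, with the araC regulator encoded divergently upstream, so expression is controlled by L-arabinose. Transcription ends at the rrnB T1 and T2 terminators, which follow a segment of the rrnB 5S rRNA region typical of pBAD vectors. No epitope or purification tags are annotated on the insert. MlaC is the periplasmic component of the Mla phospholipid transport pathway, which maintains outer membrane lipid asymmetry and is thought to shuttle phospholipid across the periplasm to the inner membrane MlaFEDB complex.

The stated purpose is complementation with MlaC(Y72A), that is, supplying the mutant protein from a plasmid to test whether it can restore Mla function, presumably in an mlaC-deficient strain, though the record does not name the strain. The associated study examined protein-protein interactions in the Mla system using structure prediction and deep mutational scanning. The record does not state what role residue Y72 plays.
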