Addgene plasmid #195666: pBEL2545
Purpose: Complementation of MlaC(Y72A)
Depositing lab: Gira Bhabha & Damian Ekiert. Depositing organization: NYU Grossman School of Medicine. Publication: Protein-protein interactions in the Mla lipid transport system probed by computational structure prediction and deep mutational scanning. MacRae MR, Puvanendran D, Haase MAB, Coudray N, Kolich L, Lam C, Baek M, Bhabha G, Ekiert DC. J Biol Chem. 2023 Apr 24:104744. doi: 10.1016/j.jbc.2023.104744. PubMed 37100290.
Backbone
  Vector backbone: pBAD
  Vector type: Bacterial Expression
Growth in bacteria
  Bacterial resistance: Ampicillin, 100 μg/mL
  Growth temperature: 37°C
  Growth strain: DH5alpha
  Copy number: High Copy
Gene/Insert
  Gene/Insert name: MlaC
  Species: E. coli
  Mutation: MlaC(Y72A)
  Cloning method: Gibson Cloning
Terms and licenses: Academic/Nonprofit Terms; Industry Terms: Not Available to Industry
Depositor comments: Please visit https://www.biorxiv.org/content/10.1101/2022.12.09.519820v1 for bioRxiv preprint.
How to cite: pBEL2545 was a gift from Gira Bhabha & Damian Ekiert (Addgene plasmid # 195666 ; http://n2t.net/addgene:195666 ; RRID:Addgene_195666)
